>Addgene plasmid #208989 | pDONR221-kcnk5b | addgene full sequence | sequence record 413351 | Addgene NGS Result
GTTTTCCCAGTCACGACGTTGTAAAACGACGGCCAGTCTTAAGCTCGGGCCCCAAATAATGATTTTATTT
TGACTGATAGTGACCTGTTCGTTGCAACAAATTGATGAGCAATGCTTTTTTATAATGCCAACTTTGTACA
AAAAAGCAGGCTTCACCATGGCAGATAAAGGACCTATTTTGACATCAGTCATAATTTTCTACTTGTCCAT
TGGAGCTGCGATATTCCAAATCCTCGAGGAGCCGAATTTAAATTCAGCTGTGGACGATTATAAAAATAAA
ACTAACAATTTATTGAAGAAATATCCCTGCCTAAGTAAAGAGGTCTTGGGCGAAATTATTGAGGTAGTGG
CGGAGGCGACTGGACAAGGTGTGACTGTAACAAAAGAAGTACAATTCAACAATTGGAATTGGGAGAATGC
TGTTATTTTTGCTGCTACAGTCATCACTACTATAGGTTATGGTAATGTTGCTCCAAAGACAACTGGAGGT
CGTTTATTCTGTATCCTCTATGGTCTCTGTGGCATTCCTCTGTGCCTCACCTGGATAAGTGAGCTGGGTA
CATTTTTTGGCAGCAGGACAAAGCGTCTAAGTCAGTTGCTCCTCCACAGTGGCCTCAATGTGAGAAAAGT
TCAGTTCATCTGCACAATTGTGTTCCTTTTATGGGGCTTCTTGGTTCACTTAATCATCCCAGCCTTTGTG
TTCATGTTCTTTGAGAATTGGACTTACTTAGAAGGCCTGTACTTCTCCTTCACCACCCTGACGACTGTCG
GTTTTGGTGACTATGTGGCAGGGGTGGACCCATCCGTAAACTACCCCACTCTCTACAGATTCTTTGTCCA
GCTATGGATCTACCTGGGCCTTGCTTGGTTGTCATTGTTCTTCAGTTGGAACGTGCATATGGTGGTGGAA
GCTCATAAAGTTTTAAAGAAAAGGAGGATGAGACGCCACAGGCTGCCCACCGATGACGTGCCGGAAAAAA
AAGAAGTGAAAAAAACACCAAAGCCACCTCCTCGCTCTGGAGTCATTGACATCTTTGAGTTCATGTCCGA
GAAGGTCGAGGACTACAGCGACGTTATCCGAGCTATCGGAGCAGACGAAAAGAGAAGGAAAAAGAAACAG
GAGGAGGAACTGGCACGATCCAAGAGCTGCAGTGACCTTTTGCAAGGCCTGGTCATCCCGCTTGATCACT
CTCCTCGTCTGCAACGGCGGTTCAGTGTCAGCGCCAACATGTGCATGGCCATATCTGATGAGTCTGTGGA
TGGCCTCAACAATAACAATTGCAAACAAGAGGATGACACACTAACTAAAGTGCGCCATAAAGACCAGAAG
GTTAATCGAGAGAGAGCGGAGAATCCTGCACGTTGTGCATGGGACTCTAGATCATCTGATCCATCAATCT
TTCAAAGTTCCACTGTTACCAACAGCACTAATAGAGGATCAAGATTCTCAGTGTCCAAAGTTTCAGAAGA
TCGTTTATTAGGGAAGAGGAAAAGCTTTGGTTGAGACCCAGCTTTCTTGTACAAAGTTGGCATTATAAGA
AAGCATTGCTTATCAATTTGTTGCAACGAACAGGTCACTATCAGTCAAAATAAAATCATTATTTGCCATC
CAGCTGATATCCCCTATAGTGAGTCGTATTACATGGTCATAGCTGTTTCCTGGCAGCTCTGGCCCGTGTC
TCAAAATCTCTGATGTTACATTGCACAAGATAAAAATATATCATCATGAACAATAAAACTGTCTGCTTAC
ATAAACAGTAATACAAGGGGTGTTATGAGCCATATTCAACGGGAAACGTCGAGGCCGCGATTAAATTCCA
ACATGGATGCTGATTTATATGGGTATAAATGGGCTCGCGATAATGTCGGGCAATCAGGTGCGACAATCTA
TCGCTTGTATGGGAAGCCCGATGCGCCAGAGTTGTTTCTGAAACATGGCAAAGGTAGCGTTGCCAATGAT
GTTACAGATGAGATGGTCAGACTAAACTGGCTGACGGAATTTATGCCTCTTCCGACCATCAAGCATTTTA
TCCGTACTCCTGATGATGCATGGTTACTCACCACTGCGATCCCCGGAAAAACAGCATTCCAGGTATTAGA
AGAATATCCTGATTCAGGTGAAAATATTGTTGATGCGCTGGCAGTGTTCCTGCGCCGGTTGCATTCGATT
CCTGTTTGTAATTGTCCTTTTAACAGCGATCGCGTATTTCGTCTCGCTCAGGCGCAATCACGAATGAATA
ACGGTTTGGTTGATGCGAGTGATTTTGATGACGAGCGTAATGGCTGGCCTGTTGAACAAGTCTGGAAAGA
AATGCATAAACTTTTGCCATTCTCACCGGATTCAGTCGTCACTCATGGTGATTTCTCACTTGATAACCTT
ATTTTTGACGAGGGGAAATTAATAGGTTGTATTGATGTTGGACGAGTCGGAATCGCAGACCGATACCAGG
ATCTTGCCATCCTATGGAACTGCCTCGGTGAGTTTTCTCCTTCATTACAGAAACGGCTTTTTCAAAAATA
TGGTATTGATAATCCTGATATGAATAAATTGCAGTTTCATTTGATGCTCGATGAGTTTTTCTAATCAGAA
TTGGTTAATTGGTTGTAACACTGGCAGAGCATTACGCTGACTTGACGGGACGGCGCAAGCTCATGACCAA
AATCCCTTAACGTGAGTTACGCGTCGTTCCACTGAGCGTCAGACCCCGTAGAAAAGATCAAAGGATCTTC
TTGAGATCCTTTTTTTCTGCGCGTAATCTGCTGCTTGCAAACAAAAAAACCACCGCTACCAGCGGTGGTT
TGTTTGCCGGATCAAGAGCTACCAACTCTTTTTCCGAAGGTAACTGGCTTCAGCAGAGCGCAGATACCAA
ATACTGTTCTTCTAGTGTAGCCGTAGTTAGGCCACCACTTCAAGAACTCTGTAGCACCGCCTACATACCT
CGCTCTGCTAATCCTGTTACCAGTGGCTGCTGCCAGTGGCGATAAGTCGTGTCTTACCGGGTTGGACTCA
AGACGATAGTTACCGGATAAGGCGCAGCGGTCGGGCTGAACGGGGGGTTCGTGCACACAGCCCAGCTTGG
AGCGAACGACCTACACCGAACTGAGATACCTACAGCGTGAGCTATGAGAAAGCGCCACGCTTCCCGAAGG
GAGAAAGGCGGACAGGTATCCGGTAAGCGGCAGGGTCGGAACAGGAGAGCGCACGAGGGAGCTTCCAGGG
GGAAACGCCTGGTATCTTTATAGTCCTGTCGGGTTTCGCCACCTCTGACTTGAGCGTCGATTTTTGTGAT
GCTCGTCAGGGGGGCGGAGCCTATGGAAAAACGCCAGCAACGCGGCCTTTTTACGGTTCCTGGCCTTTTG
CTGGCCTTTTGCTCACATGTTCTTTCCTGCGTTATCCCCTGATTCTGTGGATAACCGTATTACCGCCTTT
GAGTGAGCTGATACCGCTCGCCGCAGCCGAACGACCGAGCGCAGCGAGTCAGTGAGCGAGGAAGCGGAAG
AGCGCCCAATACGCAAACCGCCTCTCCCCGCGCGTTGGCCGATTCATTAATGCAGCTGGCACGACAGGTT
TCCCGACTGGAAAGCGGGCAGTGAGCGCAACGCAATTAATACGCGTACCGCTAGCCAGGAAGAGTTTGTA
GAAACGCAAAAAGGCCATCCGTCAGGATGGCCTTCTGCTTAGTTTGATGCCTGGCAGTTTATGGCGGGCG
TCCTGCCCGCCACCCTCCGGGCCGTTGCTTCACAACGTTCAAATCCGCTCCCGGCGGATTTGTCCTACTC
AGGAGAGCGTTCACCGACAAACAACAGATAAAACGAAAGGCCCAGTCTTCCGACTGAGCCTTTCGTTTTA
TTTGATGCCTGGCAGTTCCCTACTCTCGCGTTAACGCTAGCATGGAT
Features (pLannotate 1.2.2; 10 found; start..end, strand, type, name):
      1..37      -  CDS            lacZα (fragment): LacZα fragment of β-galactosidase; lacZ fragment
     53..152     +  protein_bind   attL1: mutant version of attL; recombination site for the Gateway® LR reaction LR Clonase™
    158..1090    +  CDS            KCNK5 (fragment): KCNK5_HUMAN - Also known as TASK2. Experimental evidence at protein level: Swiss-Prot protein existence level 1. pH-dependent, voltage insensitive, outwardly rectifying potassium channel. Outward rectification is lost at high external K(+) concentrations. From Homo sapiens (Human).
   1506..1605    -  protein_bind   attL2: mutant version of attL; recombination site for the Gateway® LR reaction LR Clonase™
   1623..1641    -  promoter       T7 promoter: promoter for bacteriophage T7 RNA polymerase
   1775..2584    +  CDS            KanR: aminoglycoside phosphotransferase; aph(3')-Ia; confers resistance to kanamycin in bacteria or G418 (Geneticin®) in eukaryotes
   2731..3319    +  rep_origin     ori: high-copy-number ColE1/pMB1/pBR322/pUC origin of replication
   3502..3594    +  CDS            lacI (fragment): lac repressor; lacI; The lac repressor binds to the lac operator to inhibit transcription in E. coli. This inhibition can be relieved by adding lactose or isopropyl-β-D-thiogalactopyranoside (IPTG).
   3649..3676    -  terminator     rrnB T2 terminator: transcription terminator T2 from the E. coli rrnB gene
   3808..3851    +  terminator     rrnB T1 terminator: Escherichia coli rrnB; transcription terminator T1 from the E. coli rrnB gene
