[The description below was written by a language model from this plasmid's Addgene catalogue record and pLannotate feature annotations shown in this document.]
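Description:
pDONR221-kcnk5b is a Gateway entry clone built in the Invitrogen pDONR221 backbone (spelled "pDORN221" in the catalogue entry), carrying the zebrafish (Danio rerio) two-pore domain potassium channel gene kcnk5b, also known as TASK-2b or another longfin (alf). It is a small bacterial cloning plasmid of about 3.9 kb, maintained at high copy in E. coli through a ColE1/pUC-type origin and selected with kanamycin via an aminoglycoside phosphotransferase (KanR) gene. The rrnB T1 and T2 terminators upstream of the cloning region are standard for this backbone and shield the insert from read-through transcription. The short lacZα and lacI fragments in the annotation are backbone remnants rather than functional genes.

The roughly 1.35 kb insert lies between attL1 and attL2, the recombination sites left by a BP reaction, so it could also be moved into attR-containing destination vectors by LR recombination. The automated annotation labels part of the insert as a fragment of human KCNK5 (TASK2). This reflects sequence similarity to the human orthologue, since the catalogue records the insert as zebrafish. A T7 promoter sits just beyond attL2 on the opposite strand and points back into the insert. In vitro transcription with T7 RNA polymerase should therefore produce RNA complementary to the coding strand, that is, an antisense transcript. This fits the stated purpose of riboprobe generation, and the associated study examined expression of two-pore domain potassium channel genes in zebrafish embryos. There is no eukaryotic promoter, tag or reporter, so the plasmid is a probe template and cloning intermediate rather than an expression vector.
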