Addgene plasmid #208989: pDONR221-kcnk5b
Purpose: Riboprobe generation
Depositing lab: GuangJun Zhang. Depositing organization: Purdue University. Publication: Evolution of two-pore domain potassium channels and their gene expression in zebrafish embryos. Park SJ, Silic MR, Staab PL, Chen J, Zackschewski EL, Zhang G. Dev Dyn. 2024 Jan 25. doi: 10.1002/dvdy.690. PubMed 38270285.
Backbone
  Vector backbone: pDORN221
  Backbone manufacturer: Invitrogen
  Backbone size w/o insert (bp): 2551
  Total vector size (bp): 3898
  Vector type: Cloning
Growth in bacteria
  Bacterial resistance: Kanamycin, 50 μg/mL
  Growth temperature: 37°C
  Growth strain: DH5alpha
  Copy number: High Copy
Gene/Insert
  Gene/Insert name: kcnk5b (alt names: TASK-2b; alf, another longfin; zgc:63921)
  Species: D. rerio (zebrafish)
  Insert size (bp): 1347
  GenBank ID: NM_200633.1
  Entrez Gene: kcnk5b (a.k.a. kcnk5, zgc:63921)
  Promoter: T7
  Cloning method: Gateway Cloning
  Sequencing primers: 5′ M13F; 3′ M13R
Terms and licenses: Academic/Nonprofit Terms; Industry Terms: Not Available to Industry
How to cite: pDONR221-kcnk5b was a gift from GuangJun Zhang (Addgene plasmid # 208989 ; http://n2t.net/addgene:208989 ; RRID:Addgene_208989)
